Addgene plasmid #78205: pTEV5_ RpMatB_1
Purpose: Expression of double-cysteine variant of Malonyl-coenzyme A synthetase, RpMatB, as scaffold for ATP biosensor
Depositing lab: Martin Webb. Depositing organization: Francis Crick Institute. Publication: A Fluorescent, Reagentless Biosensor for ATP, Based on Malonyl-Coenzyme A Synthetase. Vancraenenbroeck R, Webb MR. ACS Chem Biol. 2015 Nov 20;10(11):2650-7. doi: 10.1021/acschembio.5b00346. Epub 2015 Sep 21. PubMed 26355992.
Backbone
  Vector backbone: pTEV5
  Vector type: Bacterial Expression
Growth in bacteria
  Bacterial resistance: Ampicillin, 100 μg/mL
  Growth temperature: 37°C
  Growth strain: DH5alpha
  Growth instructions: use OverExpress C41(DE3) for protein expression
  Copy number: High Copy
Gene/Insert
  Gene/Insert name: matB (His6 C106A R286C Q457C K488A)
  Species: Rhodopseudomonas palustris
  Mutation: C106A R286C Q457C K488A
  Promoter: T7
  Tag / fusion protein: His6 (N terminal on backbone)
  Cloning method: Restriction Enzyme; 5′ cloning site Unknown (unknown if destroyed); 3′ cloning site Unknown (unknown if destroyed)
  Sequencing primers: 5′ T7; 3′ T7 terminal
Terms and licenses: Academic/Nonprofit Terms; Industry Terms: Not Available to Industry
Depositor comments: The plasmid is used to express Malonyl-coenzyme A synthetase from Rhodopseudomonas palustris (RpMatB), containing a His-tag and the mutations C106A, R286C, Q457C and K488A: (His6/C106A/R286C/Q457C/K488A)RpMatB. The protein is modified for use as the scaffold of an ATP biosensor, Rho-RpMatB. The two cysteine mutations are for label attachment (R286C and Q457C); there is a mutation to prevent enzyme activity (K488A), a mutation to change the wild-type cysteine (C106A) and an N-terminal His-tag to aid purification. When labelled with two 5-iodoacetamidotetramethylrhodamine (5-IATR) fluorophores, this adduct can be used as an ATP biosensor has a fluorescence intensity change of 3.7-fold. With a Kd of ~6 μM, this can be used to measure ATP formation in the range of up to ~20 micromolar, in the presence hundreds of micromolar ADP.
How to cite: pTEV5_ RpMatB_1 was a gift from Martin Webb (Addgene plasmid # 78205 ; http://n2t.net/addgene:78205 ; RRID:Addgene_78205)
