[The description below was written by a language model from this plasmid's Addgene catalogue record.]
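Description:
pTEV5_ RpMatB_1 is a bacterial expression plasmid built on the pTEV5 backbone, maintained at high copy in E. coli under ampicillin selection. It carries the matB gene from Rhodopseudomonas palustris, encoding malonyl-coenzyme A synthetase (RpMatB), under control of a T7 promoter, so protein production requires a host supplying T7 RNA polymerase; the record names a C41(DE3)-type strain for expression, with a standard cloning strain used for propagation. The backbone contributes an N-terminal His6 tag to aid purification. The insert was introduced by restriction cloning, but the sites used are not recorded, and no feature table is available to confirm the origin of replication or other backbone elements.

The encoded protein is an engineered variant carrying four substitutions, each with a defined role. R286C and Q457C introduce two cysteines that serve as attachment points for thiol-reactive fluorophores, while C106A removes the wild-type cysteine, presumably so that labelling is confined to the introduced positions. K488A abolishes enzymatic activity, so the protein acts as a binding scaffold rather than turning over substrate. When the purified protein is labelled with two tetramethylrhodamine iodoacetamide fluorophores, the resulting adduct, called Rho-RpMatB, functions as a reagentless fluorescent ATP biosensor. According to the depositor, it shows a 3.7-fold change in fluorescence intensity, has a dissociation constant of about 6 micromolar, and can measure ATP formation up to roughly 20 micromolar in the presence of hundreds of micromolar ADP.
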