>Addgene plasmid #78205 | pTEV5_ RpMatB_1 | depositor partial sequence | sequence record 146042 | (His6/C106A/R286C/Q457C/K488A)RpMatB
ATGTCGTACTACCATCACCATCACCATCACGATTACGATATCCCAACTAGTGAAAACCTGTATTTTCAGG
GCGCTAGCATGAACGCCAACCTGTTCGCCCGCCTGTTCGATAAGCTCGACGACCCCCACAAGCTCGCGAT
CGAAACCGCGGCCGGGGACAAGATCAGCTACGCCGAGCTGGTGGCGCGGGCGGGCCGCGTCGCCAACGTG
CTGGTGGCACGCGGCCTGCAGGTCGGCGACCGCGTTGCGGCGCAAACCGAGAAGTCGGTGGAAGCGCTGG
TGCTGTATCTCGCCACGGTGCGGGCCGGCGGCGTGTATCTGCCGCTCAACACCGCCTATACGCTGCACGA
GCTCGATTACTTCATCACCGATGCCGAGCCGAAGATCGTGGTGGCCGATCCGTCCAAGCGCGACGGGATC
GCGGCGATTGCCGCCAAGGTCGGCGCCACGGTGGAGACGCTTGGCCCCGACGGTCGGGGCTCGCTCACCG
ATGCGGCAGCTGGAGCCAGCGAGGCGTTCGCCACGATCGACCGCGGCGCCGATGATCTGGCGGCGATCCT
CTACACCTCAGGGACGACCGGCCGCTCCAAGGGCGCGATGCTCAGCCACGACAATTTGGCGTCGAACTCG
CTGACGCTGGTCGATTACTGGCGCTTCACGCCGGATGACGTGCTGATCCACGCGCTGCCGATCTATCACA
CCCATGGATTGTTCGTGGCCAGCAACGTCACGCTGTTCGCGCGCGGATCGATGATCTTCCTGCCGAAGTT
CGATCCCGACAAGATCCTCGACCTGATGGCGCGCGCCACCGTGCTGATGGGTGTGCCGACGTTCTACACG
CGGCTCTTGCAGAGCCCGCGGCTGACCAAGGAGACGACGGGCCACATGAGGCTGTTCATCTCCGGGTCGG
CGCCGCTGCTCGCCGATACGCATTGCGAATGGTCGGCGAAGACCGGTCACGCCGTGCTCGAGCGCTACGG
CATGACCGAGACCAACATGAACACCTCGAACCCGTATGACGGCGACCGCGTCCCCGGCGCGGTCGGCCCG
GCGCTGCCCGGCGTTTCGGCGCGCGTGACCGATCCGGAAACCGGCAAGGAACTGCCGCGCGGCGACATCG
GGATGATCGAGGTGAAGGGCCCGAACGTGTTCAAGGGCTACTGGCGGATGCCGGAGAAGACCAAGTCTGA
ATTCCGCGACGACGGCTTCTTCATCACCGGCGACCTCGGCAAGATCGACGAGCGCGGCTACGTCCACATC
CTCGGCCGCGGCAAGGATCTGGTGATCACCGGCGGCTTCAACGTCTATCCGAAGGAAATCGAGAGCGAGA
TCGACGCCATGCCGGGCGTGGTCGAATCCGCGGTGATCGGCGTGCCGCACGCCGATTTCGGCGAGGGCGT
CACTGCCGTGGTGGTGCGCGACAAGGGTGCCACGATCGACGAAGCGTGCGTGCTGCACGGCCTCGACGGT
CAGCTCGCCAAGTTCAAGATGCCGAAGAAAGTGATCTTCGTCGACGACCTGCCGCGCAACACCATGGGTG
CGGTCCAGAAGAACGTCCTGCGCGAGACCTACAAGGACATCTACAAGTAA
