>Addgene plasmid #78205 | pTEV5_ RpMatB_1 | addgene partial sequence | sequence record 151743 | T7 5'-TAATACGACTCACTATAGGG-3'
GAAATAATTTTGTTTAACTTTAAGAAGGAGATATACATATATGTCGTACTACCATCACCATCACCATCAC
GATTACGATATCCCAACTAGTGAAAACCTGTATTTTCAGGGCGCTAGCATGAACGCCAACCTGTTCGCCC
GCCTGTTCGATAAGCTCGACGACCCCCACAAGCTCGCGATCGAAACCGCGGCCGGGGACAAGATCAGCTA
CGCCGAGCTGGTGGCGCGGGCGGGCCGCGTCGCCAACGTGCTGGTGGCACGCGGCCTGCAGGTCGGCGAC
CGCGTTGCGGCGCAAACCGAGAAGTCGGTGGAAGCGCTGGTGCTGTATCTCGCCACGGTGCGGGCCGGCG
GCGTGTATCTGCCGCTCAACACCGCCTATACGCTGCACGAGCTCGATTACTTCATCACCGATGCCGAGCC
GAAGATCGTGGTGGCCGATCCGTCCAAGCGCGACGGGATCGCGGCGATTGCCGCCAAGGTCGGCGCCACG
GTGGAGACGCTTGGCCCCGACGGTCGGGGCTCGCTCACCGATGCGGCAGCTGGAGCCAGCGAGGCGTTCG
CCACGATCGACCGCGGCGCCGATGATCTGGCGGCGATCCTCTACACCTCAGGGACGACCGGCCGCTCCAA
GGGCGCGATGCTCAGCCACGACAATTTGGCGTCGAACTCGCTGACGCTGGTCGATTACTGGCGCTTCACG
CCGGATGACGTGCTGATCCACGCGCTGCCGATCTATCACACCCATGGATTGTTCGTGGCCAGCAACGTCA
CGCTGTTCGCGCGCGGATCGATGATCTTCCTGCCGAAGTTCGATCCCGACAAGATCCTCGACCTGATGGC
GCGCGCCACCGTGCTGATG
