>Addgene plasmid #78205 | pTEV5_ RpMatB_1 | addgene partial sequence | sequence record 151744 | T7term 5'-GCTAGTTATTGCTCAGCGG-3'
TCCTTGTAGGTCTCGCGCAGGACGTTCTTCTGGACCGCACCCATGGTGTTGCGCGGCAGGTCGTCGACGA
AGATCACTTTCTTCGGCATCTTGAACTTGGCGAGCTGACCGTCGAGGCCGTGCAGCACGCACGCTTCGTC
GATCGTGGCACCCTTGTCGCGCACCACCACGGCAGTGACGCCCTCGCCGAAATCGGCGTGCGGCACGCCG
ATCACCGCGGATTCGACCACGCCCGGCATGGCGTCGATCTCGCTCTCGATTTCCTTCGGATAGACGTTGA
AGCCGCCGGTGATCACCAGATCCTTGCCGCGGCCGAGGATGTGGACGTAGCCGCGCTCGTCGATCTTGCC
GAGGTCGCCGGTGATGAAGAAGCCGTCGTCGCGGAATTCAGACTTGGTCTTCTCCGGCATCCGCCAGTAG
CCCTTGAACACGTTCGGGCCCTTCACCTCGATCATCCCGATGTCGCCGCGCGGCAGTTCCTTGCCGGTTT
CCGGATCGGTCACGCGCGCCGAAACGCCGGGCAGCGCCGGGCCGACCGCGCCGGGGACGCGGTCGCCGTC
ATACGGGTTCGAGGTGTTCATGTTGGTCTCGGTCATGCCGTAGCGCTCGAGCACGGCGTGACCGGTCTTC
GCCGACCATTCGCAATGCGTATCGGCGAGCAGCGGCGCCGACCCGGAGATGAACAGCCTCATGTGGCCCG
TCGTCTCCTTGGTCAGCCGCGGGCTCTGCAAGAGCCGCGTGTAGAACGTCGGCACACCCATCAGCACGGT
GGCGCGCGCCATCAGGTCGAGGATCTTGTCGGGATCGAACTTCGGCAGGAAGATCATCGATCCGCGCGCG
AACAGCGTGACGTTGCTGGCCACGAACAATCCATGGGTGTGATAGATCGGCAGCGCGTGGATCAGCACGT
CATCCGGCGTGAAGCGCCAGTAATCGACCAGCGTCAGCGAGTTCGACGCCAAATTGTCGTGGCTGAGCAT
CGCGCCCTTGGA
